Addgene plasmid #26668: Flag-mpar6a M235W
Depositing lab: Senthil Muthuswamy. Depositing organization: Cold Spring Harbor Laboratory. Publication: The polarity protein Par6 induces cell proliferation and is overexpressed in breast cancer. Nolan ME, Aranda V, Lee S, Lakshmi B, Basu S, Allred DC, Muthuswamy SK.. Cancer Res. 2008 Oct 15;68(20):8201-9. 10.1158/0008-5472.CAN-07-6567 PubMed 18922891.
Backbone
  Vector backbone: MSCV
  Backbone size w/o insert (bp): 6525
  Vector type: Retroviral
  Selectable markers: Puromycin
Growth in bacteria
  Bacterial resistance: Ampicillin, 100 μg/mL
  Growth temperature: 37°C
  Growth strain: DH5alpha
  Copy number: High Copy
Gene/Insert
  Gene/Insert name: Par6a
  Species: M. musculus (mouse)
  Insert size (bp): 1210
  Tag / fusion protein: FLAG (N terminal on backbone)
  Cloning method: Restriction Enzyme
  Sequencing primers: 5′ MSCV5´(5' CCC TTG AAC CTC CTC GTT CGA CC 3´); 3′ na
Terms and licenses: Academic/Nonprofit Terms; Industry Terms: Not Available to Industry
How to cite: Flag-mpar6a M235W was a gift from Senthil Muthuswamy (Addgene plasmid # 26668 ; http://n2t.net/addgene:26668 ; RRID:Addgene_26668)
