[The description below was written by a language model from this plasmid's Addgene catalogue record.]
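Description:
Flag-mpar6a M235W is a retroviral expression plasmid built on the MSCV (murine stem cell virus) backbone, carrying the mouse polarity gene Par6a with an N-terminal FLAG epitope tag supplied by the backbone. The backbone is recorded as about 6.5 kb without insert, and the Par6a insert is about 1.2 kb, introduced by restriction enzyme cloning. The plasmid is maintained in E. coli as a high-copy construct under ampicillin selection. A puromycin marker allows selection of transduced mammalian cells. No feature table accompanies the record, so the origin of replication, the promoter driving puromycin resistance and the exact layout of the viral elements are not stated. In MSCV vectors generally, the insert is transcribed from the 5′ long terminal repeat. The region between the LTRs is packaged into viral particles when gag, pol and env functions are provided in trans by a packaging cell line, giving stable integration into dividing target cells.

The construct name indicates a point mutant in which methionine 235 is replaced by tryptophan, but the record does not say what this substitution does to Par6a or which interaction it is meant to alter. The FLAG tag allows detection or immunoprecipitation of the exogenous protein separately from endogenous Par6. The associated publication reports that Par6 induces cell proliferation and is overexpressed in breast cancer. The plasmid is therefore presumably intended for stable expression of this Par6a variant in mammalian cells, for comparison with the wild-type protein in studies of cell polarity and proliferation.
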