>Addgene plasmid #26668 | Flag-mpar6a M235W | addgene partial sequence | sequence record 32908 | 26668 with pLXSN-5
CAGCCCTCACTCCTTCTCTAGGCGCCGGAATTAGATCTCTCGAGGTTCGTTTAGTGAACCGTCAGAATTG
ATCTACCATGGACTACAAAGACGATGACGACAAGCTTGCGGCCGCGAATTCCATGGCCAGGCCGCAGAGG
ACTCCGGCGCGCAGTCCCGATAGCATCGTCGAGGTGAAGAGCAAATTTGACGCCGAGTTCCGACGCTTTG
CACTACCCCGCACTTCGGTGAGAGGCTTTCAGGAGTTCTCGCGATTGCTGTGTGTGGTACACCAGATCCC
TGGCCTGGACGTCCTGCTTGGCTATACGGATGCTCACGGTGACTTGCTGCCCCTCACCAACGATGACAGT
TTGCACCGGGCCCTGGCCAGCGGGCCCCCACCTCTGCGCCTCTTGGTTCAGAAACGGGCAGAAGGTGACT
CGAGTGGCCTGGCTTTTGCCTCCAACTCTCTACAAAGGCGCAAGAAAGGGCTCCTGCTACGACCAGTGGC
ACCTCTGCGCACCAGGCCACCCTTGTTAATCAGCTTGCCCCAAGATTTCCGCCAGGTGTCTTCAGTTATA
GATGTGGACCTACTACCTGAGACCCACCGACGAGTGAGGCTGCACAAACATGGTTCAGACCGTCCCCTGG
GCTTCTACATTCGAGATGGCATGAGTGTTCGCGTGGCTCCCCAGGGCCTGGAGCGGGTTCCAGGTATCTT
CATCTCCCGCCTGGTACGTGGGGGCCTGGCTGAGAGTACAGGGCTGCTGGCGGTCAGTGATGAGATCCTT
GAGGTCAACGGCATTGAGGTGGCCGGGAAGACCTTGGACCAAGTGACGGACATGTGGGTCGCCAACAGCC
ACAACCTCATCGTCACTGTCAAGCCTGCCAACCAGCGTAATAATGTGGTACGGGGGGCATCTGGGCGTCT
GACAGGGCCTTCCTCTGTAGGGCCTGGGNCCTTCTGATCCTGACAGTGACGATGACAGCCAGTGACCT
